>Addgene plasmid #135382 | nSaCas9 M732 miniABEMax V82G | addgene full sequence | sequence record 267733 | Addgene NGS Result
CCGCATAGTTAAGCCAGTATCTGCTCCCTGCTTGTGTGTTGGAGGTCGCTGAGTAGTGCGCGAGCAAAAT
TTAAGCTACAACAAGGCAAGGCTTGACCGACAATTGCATGAAGAATCTGCTTAGGGTTAGGCGTTTTGCG
CTGCTTCGCGATGTACGGGCCAGATATACGCGTTGACATTGATTATTGACTAGTTATTAATAGTAATCAA
TTACGGGGTCATTAGTTCATAGCCCATATATGGAGTTCCGCGTTACATAACTTACGGTAAATGGCCCGCC
TGGCTGACCGCCCAACGACCCCCGCCCATTGACGTCAATAATGACGTATGTTCCCATAGTAACGCCAATA
GGGACTTTCCATTGACGTCAATGGGTGGAGTATTTACGGTAAACTGCCCACTTGGCAGTACATCAAGTGT
ATCATATGCCAAGTACGCCCCCTATTGACGTCAATGACGGTAAATGGCCCGCCTGGCATTATGCCCAGTA
CATGACCTTATGGGACTTTCCTACTTGGCAGTACATCTACGTATTAGTCATCGCTATTACCATGGTGATG
CGGTTTTGGCAGTACATCAATGGGCGTGGATAGCGGTTTGACTCACGGGGATTTCCAAGTCTCCACCCCA
TTGACGTCAATGGGAGTTTGTTTTGGCACCAAAATCAACGGGACTTTCCAAAATGTCGTAACAACTCCGC
CCCATTGACGCAAATGGGCGGTAGGCGTGTACGGTGGGAGGTCTATATAAGCAGAGCTCTCTGGCTAACT
AGAGAACCCACTGCTTACTGGCTTATCGAAATTAATACGACTCACTATAGGGAGACCCAAGCTGGCTAGC
GCCACCATGAAGCGAAATTACATTCTGGGGCTGGCCATTGGCATTACATCAGTGGGCTATGGCATCATTG
ACTACGAGACAAGGGACGTGATCGACGCCGGCGTGAGACTGTTCAAGGAGGCCAACGTGGAGAACAATGA
GGGCCGGAGATCCAAGAGGGGAGCAAGGCGCCTGAAGCGGAGAAGGCGCCACAGAATCCAGAGAGTGAAG
AAGCTGCTGTTCGATTACAACCTGCTGACCGACCACTCCGAGCTGTCTGGCATCAATCCTTATGAGGCCA
GAGTGAAGGGCCTGTCCCAGAAGCTGTCTGAGGAGGAGTTTAGCGCCGCCCTGCTGCACCTGGCAAAGAG
GAGAGGCGTGCACAACGTGAATGAGGTGGAGGAGGACACCGGCAACGAGCTGTCCACAAAGGAGCAGATC
AGCCGCAATTCCAAGGCCCTGGAGGAGAAGTATGTGGCCGAGCTGCAGCTGGAGCGGCTGAAGAAGGATG
GCGAGGTGAGGGGCTCCATCAATCGCTTCAAGACCTCTGACTACGTGAAGGAGGCCAAGCAGCTGCTGAA
GGTGCAGAAGGCCTACCACCAGCTGGATCAGTCCTTTATCGATACATATATCGACCTGCTGGAGACAAGG
CGCACATACTATGAGGGACCAGGAGAGGGCTCTCCCTTCGGCTGGAAGGACATCAAGGAGTGGTACGAGA
TGCTGATGGGCCACTGCACCTATTTTCCAGAGGAGCTGAGAAGCGTGAAGTACGCCTATAACGCCGATCT
GTACAACGCCCTGAATGACCTGAACAACCTGGTCATCACCAGGGATGAGAACGAGAAGCTGGAGTACTAT
GAGAAGTTCCAGATCATCGAGAACGTGTTCAAGCAGAAGAAGAAGCCTACACTGAAGCAGATCGCCAAGG
AGATCCTGGTGAACGAGGAGGACATCAAGGGCTACCGCGTGACCTCCACAGGCAAGCCAGAGTTCACCAA
TCTGAAGGTGTATCACGATATCAAGGACATCACAGCCCGGAAGGAGATCATCGAGAACGCCGAGCTGCTG
GATCAGATCGCCAAGATCCTGACCATCTATCAGAGCTCCGAGGACATCCAGGAGGAGCTGACCAACCTGA
ATAGCGAGCTGACACAGGAGGAGATCGAGCAGATCAGCAATCTGAAGGGCTACACCGGCACACACAACCT
GAGCCTGAAGGCCATCAATCTGATCCTGGATGAGCTGTGGCACACAAACGACAATCAGATCGCCATCTTT
AACCGGCTGAAGCTGGTGCCAAAGAAGGTGGACCTGTCCCAGCAGAAGGAGATCCCAACCACACTGGTGG
ACGATTTCATCCTGTCTCCCGTGGTGAAGCGGAGCTTCATCCAGAGCATCAAAGTGATCAACGCCATCAT
CAAGAAGTACGGCCTGCCCAATGATATCATCATCGAGCTGGCCAGGGAGAAGAACTCCAAGGACGCCCAG
AAGATGATCAATGAGATGCAGAAGAGGAACCGCCAGACCAATGAGCGGATCGAGGAGATCATCAGAACCA
CAGGCAAGGAGAACGCCAAGTACCTGATCGAGAAGATCAAGCTGCACGATATGCAGGAGGGCAAGTGTCT
GTATTCTCTGGAGGCCATCCCTCTGGAGGACCTGCTGAACAATCCATTCAACTACGAGGTGGATCACATC
ATCCCCCGGAGCGTGAGCTTCGACAATTCTTTTAACAATAAGGTGCTGGTGAAGCAGGAGGAGAACAGCA
AGAAGGGCAATAGGACCCCTTTCCAGTACCTGTCTAGCTCCGATTCTAAGATCAGCTACGAGACATTCAA
GAAGCACATCCTGAATCTGGCCAAGGGCAAGGGCCGCATCAGCAAGACCAAGAAGGAGTACCTGCTGGAG
GAGCGGGACATCAACAGATTCTCCGTGCAGAAGGACTTCATCAACCGGAATCTGGTGGACACCAGATACG
CCACACGCGGCCTGATGAATCTGCTGCGGTCTTATTTCAGAGTGAACAATCTGGATGTGAAGGTGAAGAG
CATCAACGGCGGCTTCACCTCCTTTCTGCGGAGAAAGTGGAAGTTTAAGAAGGAGCGCAACAAGGGCTAT
AAGCACCACGCCGAGGATGCCCTGATCATCGCCAATGCCGACTTCATCTTTAAGGAGTGGAAGAAGCTGG
ACAAGGCCAAGAAAGTGATGGAGAACCAGATGCCGAAGAAGAAACGTAAGGTGGGTAGCAGCGGTAGCCC
GAAAAAGAAGCGCAAAGTGGGCAGCGACGCGCTGGACGATTTCGATCTGGACATGCTGGGCAGCGATGCG
CTGGATGATTTCGGCGGTGGCAGCTCTGAGGTGGAGTTTTCCCACGAGTACTGGATGAGACATGCCCTGA
CCCTGGCCAAGAGGGCACGCGATGAGAGGGAGGTGCCTGTGGGAGCCGTGCTGGTGCTGAACAATAGAGT
GATCGGCGAGGGCTGGAACAGAGCCATCGGCCTGCACGACCCAACAGCCCATGCCGAAATTATGGCCCTG
AGACAGGGCGGCCTGGTCATGCAGAACTACAGACTGATTGACGCCACCCTGTACGGCACATTCGAGCCTT
GCGTGATGTGCGCCGGCGCCATGATCCACTCTAGGATCGGCCGCGTGGTGTTTGGCGTGAGGAACGCAAA
AACCGGCGCCGCAGGCTCCCTGATGGACGTGCTGCACTACCCCGGCATGAATCACCGCGTCGAAATTACC
GAGGGAATCCTGGCAGATGAATGTGCCGCCCTGCTGTGCTATTTCTTTCGGATGCCTAGACAGGTGTTCA
ATGCTCAGAAGAAGGCCCAGAGCTCCACCGACGGCGGTAGCGGCGGTAGCGGTGGTAGCGGCGGCAGCGG
TGGTAGCGGTGGCAGCGGTGGTATGTTCGAGGAGAAGCAGGCCGAGAGCATGCCCGAGATCGAGACAGAG
CAGGAGTACAAGGAGATTTTCATCACACCTCACCAGATCAAGCACATCAAGGACTTCAAGGACTACAAGT
ATTCTCACAGGGTGGATAAGAAGCCCAACCGCGAGCTGATCAATGACACCCTGTATAGCACACGGAAGGA
CGATAAGGGCAATACCCTGATCGTGAACAATCTGAACGGCCTGTACGACAAGGATAATGACAAGCTGAAG
AAGCTGATCAACAAGTCTCCCGAGAAGCTGCTGATGTACCACCACGATCCTCAGACATATCAGAAGCTGA
AGCTGATCATGGAGCAGTACGGCGACGAGAAGAACCCACTGTATAAGTACTATGAGGAGACAGGCAACTA
CCTGACAAAGTATAGCAAGAAGGATAATGGCCCCGTGATCAAGAAGATCAAGTACTATGGCAACAAGCTG
AATGCCCACCTGGACATCACCGACGATTACCCTAACTCTCGCAATAAGGTGGTGAAGCTGAGCCTGAAGC
CATACCGGTTCGACGTGTACCTGGACAACGGCGTGTATAAGTTTGTGACAGTGAAGAATCTGGATGTGAT
CAAGAAGGAGAACTACTATGAGGTGAACAGCAAGTGCTACGAGGAGGCCAAGAAGCTGAAGAAGATCAGC
AACCAGGCCGAGTTCATCGCCTCTTTTTACAACAATGACCTGATCAAGATCAATGGCGAGCTGTATAGAG
TGATCGGCGTGAACAATGATCTGCTGAACAGAATCGAAGTGAATATGATCGACATCACCTACAGGGAGTA
TCTGGAGAACATGAATGATAAGAGGCCCCCTCGCATCATCAAGACCATCGCCTCTAAGACACAGAGCATC
AAGAAGTACAGCACAGACATCCTGGGGAACCTGTATGAAGTCAAGAGCAAGAAACATCCTCAGATTATCA
AGAAAGGCTCTGGTGGTTCTAAGCGACCTGCCGCCACAAAGAAGGCTGGACAGGCTAAGAAGAAGAAAGA
TTACAAAGACGATGACGATAAGGGATCCGGCGCAACAAACTTCTCTCTGCTGAAACAAGCCGGAGATGTC
GAAGAGAATCCTGGACCGATGGCCAAGCCTTTGTCTCAAGAAGAATCCACCCTCATTGAAAGAGCAACGG
CTACAATCAACAGCATCCCCATCTCTGAAGACTACAGCGTCGCCAGCGCAGCTCTCTCTAGCGACGGCCG
CATCTTCACTGGTGTCAATGTATATCATTTTACTGGGGGACCTTGTGCAGAACTCGTGGTGCTGGGCACT
GCTGCTGCTGCGGCAGCTGGCAACCTGACTTGTATCGTCGCGATCGGAAATGAGAACAGGGGCATCTTGA
GCCCCTGCGGACGGTGCCGACAGGTGCTTCTCGATCTGCATCCTGGGATCAAAGCCATAGTGAAGGACAG
TGATGGACAGCCGACGGCAGTTGGGATTCGTGAATTGCTGCCCTCTGGTTATGTGTGGGAGGGCTAAGAA
TTCTGCAGATATCCAGCACAGTGGCGGCCGCTCGAGTCTAGAGGGCCCGTTTAAACCCGCTGATCAGCCT
CGACTGTGCCTTCTAGTTGCCAGCCATCTGTTGTTTGCCCCTCCCCCGTGCCTTCCTTGACCCTGGAAGG
TGCCACTCCCACTGTCCTTTCCTAATAAAATGAGGAAATTGCATCGCATTGTCTGAGTAGGTGTCATTCT
ATTCTGGGGGGTGGGGTGGGGCAGGACAGCAAGGGGGAGGATTGGGAAGACAATAGCAGGCATGCTGGGG
ATGCGGTGGGCTCTATGGCTTCTGAGGCGGAAAGAACCAGCTGGGGCTCTAGGGGGTATCCCC
[124 nt withheld, positions 5594-5717]
C
[91 nt withheld, positions 5719-5809]
A
[49 nt withheld, positions 5811-5859]
CCTTTGACGTTGGAGTCCACGTTCTTT
[37 nt withheld, positions 5887-5923]
ACCCTATCTCGGTCTATTCTTTTGATTTATAAGGGATTTTGCCGATTTCGGCCTATTGGTTAAAAAATGA
GCTGATTTAACAAAAATTTAACGCGAATTAATTCTGTGGAATGTGTGTCAGTTAGGGTGTGGAAAGTCCC
CAGGCTCCCCAGCAGGCAGAAGTATGCAAAGCATGCATCTCAATTAGTCAGCAACCAGGTGTGGAAAGTC
CCCAGGCTCCCCAGCAGGCAGAAGTATGCAAAGCATGCATCTCAATTAGTCAGCAACCATAGTCCCGCCC
CTAACTCCGCCCATCCCGCCCCTAACTCCGCCCAGTTCCGCCCATTCTCCGCCCCATGGCTGACTAATTT
TTTTTATTTATGCAGAGGCCGAGGCCGCCTCTGCCTCTGAGCTATTCCAGAAGTAGTGAGGAGGCTTTTT
TGGAGGCCTAGGCTTTTGCAAAAAGCTCCCGGGAGCTTGTATATCCATTTTCGGATCTGATCAAGAGACA
GGATGAGGATCGTTTCGCATGATTGAACAAGATGGATTGCACGCAGGTTCTCCGGCCGCTTGGGTGGAGA
GGCTATTCGGCTATGACTGGGCACAACAGACAATCGGCTGCTCTGATGCCGCCGTGTTCCGGCTGTCAGC
GCAGGGGCGCCCGGTTCTTTTTGTCAAGACCGACCTGTCCGGTGCCCTGAATGAACTGCAGGACGAGGCA
GCGCGGCTATCGTGGCTGGCCACGACGGGCGTTCCTTGCGCAGCTGTGCTCGACGTTGTCACTGAAGCGG
GAAGGGACTGGCTGCTATTGGGCGAAGTGCCGGGGCAGGATCTCCTGTCATCTCACCTTGCTCCTGCCGA
GAAAGTATCCATCATGGCTGATGCAATGCGGCGGCTGCATACGCTTGATCCGGCTACCTGCCCATTCGAC
CACCAAGCGAAACATCGCATCGAGCGAGCACGTACTCGGATGGAAGCCGGTCTTGTCGATCAGGATGATC
TGGACGAAGAGCATCAGGGGCTCGCGCCAGCCGAACTGTTCGCCAGGCTCAAGGCGCGCATGCCCGACGG
CGAGGATCTCGTCGTGACCCATGGCGATGCCTGCTTGCCGAATATCATGGTGGAAAATGGCCGCTTTTCT
GGATTCATCGACTGTGGCCGGCTGGGTGTGGCGGACCGCTATCAGGACATAGCGTTGGCTACCCGTGATA
TTGCTGAAGAGCTTGGCGGCGAATGGGCTGACCGCTTCCTCGTGCTTTACGGTATCGCCGCTCCCGATTC
GCAGCGCATCGCCTTCTATCGCCTTCTTGACGAGTTCTTCTGAGCGGGACTCTGGGGTTCGAAATGACCG
ACCAAGCGACGCCCAACCTGCCATCACGAGATTTCGATTCCACCGCCGCCTTCTATGAAAGGTTGGGCTT
CGGAATCGTTTTCCGGGACGCCGGCTGGATGATCCTCCAGCGCGGGGATCTCATGCTGGAGTTCTTCGCC
CACCCCAACTTGTTTATTGCAGCTTATAATGGTTACAAATAAAGCAATAGCATCACAAATTTCACAAATA
AAGCATTTTTTTCACTGCATTCTAGTTGTGGTTTGTCCAAACTCATCAATGTATCTTATCATGTCTGTAT
ACCGTCGACCTCTAGCTAGAGCTTGGCGTAATCATGGTCATAGCTGTTTCCTGTGTGAAATTGTTATCCG
CTCACAATTCCACACAACATACGAGCCGGAAGCATAAAGTGTAAAGCCTGGGGTGCCTAATGAGTGAGCT
AACTCACATTAATTGCGTTGCGCTCACTGCCCGCTTTCCAGTCGGGAAACCTGTCGTGCCAGCTGCATTA
ATGAATCGGCCAACGCGCGGGGAGAGGCGGTTTGCGTATTGGGCGCTCTTCCGCTTCCTCGCTCACTGAC
TCGCTGCGCTCGGTCGTTCGGCTGCGGCGAGCGGTATCAGCTCACTCAAAGGCGGTAATACGGTTATCCA
CAGAATCAGGGGATAACGCAGGAAAGAACATGTGAGCAAAAGGCCAGCAAAAGGCCAGGAACCGTAAAAA
GGCCGCGTTGCTGGCGTTTTTCCATAGGCTCCGCCCCCCTGACGAGCATCACAAAAATCGACGCTCAAGT
CAGAGGTGGCGAAACCCGACAGGACTATAAAGATACCAGGCGTTTCCCCCTGGAAGCTCCCTCGTGCGCT
CTCCTGTTCCGACCCTGCCGCTTACCGGATACCTGTCCGCCTTTCTCCCTTCGGGAAGCGTGGCGCTTTC
TCATAGCTCACGCTGTAGGTATCTCAGTTCGGTGTAGGTCGTTCGCTCCAAGCTGGGCTGTGTGCACGAA
CCCCCCGTTCAGCCCGACCGCTGCGCCTTATCCGGTAACTATCGTCTTGAGTCCAACCCGGTAAGACACG
ACTTATCGCCACTGGCAGCAGCCACTGGTAACAGGATTAGCAGAGCGAGGTATGTAGGCGGTGCTACAGA
GTTCTTGAAGTGGTGGCCTAACTACGGCTACACTAGAAGAACAGTATTTGGTATCTGCGCTCTGCTGAAG
CCAGTTACCTTCGGAAAAAGAGTTGGTAGCTCTTGATCCGGCAAACAAACCACCGCTGGTAGCGGTGGTT
TTTTTGTTTGCAAGCAGCAGATTACGCGCAGAAAAAAAGGATCTCAAGAAGATCCTTTGATCTTTTCTAC
GGGGTCTGACGCTCAGTGGAACGAAAACTCACGTTAAGGGATTTTGGTCATGAGATTATCAAAAAGGATC
TTCACCTAGATCCTTTTAAATTAAAAATGAAGTTTTAAATCAATCTAAAGTATATATGAGTAAACTTGGT
CTGACAGTTACCAATGCTTAATCAGTGAGGCACCTATCTCAGCGATCTGTCTATTTCGTTCATCCATAGT
TGCCTGACTCCCCGTCGTGTAGATAACTACGATACGGGAGGGCTTACCATCTGGCCCCAGTGCTGCAATG
ATACCGCGAGACCCACGCTCACCGGCTCCAGATTTATCAGCAATAAACCAGCCAGCCGGAAGGGCCGAGC
GCAGAAGTGGTCCTGCAACTTTATCCGCCTCCATCCAGTCTATTAATTGTTGCCGGGAAGCTAGAGTAAG
TAGTTCGCCAGTTAATAGTTTGCGCAACGTTGTTGCCATTGCTACAGGCATCGTGGTGTCACGCTCGTCG
TTTGGTATGGCTTCATTCAGCTCCGGTTCCCAACGATCAAGGCGAGTTACATGATCCCCCATGTTGTGCA
AAAAAGCGGTTAGCTCCTTCGGTCCTCCGATCGTTGTCAGAAGTAAGTTGGCCGCAGTGTTATCACTCAT
GGTTATGGCAGCACTGCATAATTCTCTTACTGTCATGCCATCCGTAAGATGCTTTTCTGTGACTGGTGAG
TACTCAACCAAGTCATTCTGAGAATAGTGTATGCGGCGACCGAGTTGCTCTTGCCCGGCGTCAATACGGG
ATAATACCGCGCCACATAGCAGAACTTTAAAAGTGCTCATCATTGGAAAACGTTCTTCGGGGCGAAAACT
CTCAAGGATCTTACCGCTGTTGAGATCCAGTTCGATGTAACCCACTCGTGCACCCAACTGATCTTCAGCA
TCTTTTACTTTCACCAGCGTTTCTGGGTGAGCAAAAACAGGAAGGCAAAATGCCGCAAAAAAGGGAATAA
GGGCGACACGGAAATGTTGAATACTCATACTCTTCCTTTTTCAATATTATTGAAGCATTTATCAGGGTTA
TTGTCTCATGAGCGGATACATATTTGAATGTATTTAGAAAAATAAACAAATAGGGGTTCCGCGCACATTT
CCCCGAAAAGTGCCACCTGACGTCGACGGATCGGGAGATCTCCCGATCCCCTATGGTGCACTCTCAGTAC
AATCTGCTCTGATG
Features (pLannotate 1.2.2; 21 found; start..end, strand, type, name):
    175..554     +  enhancer       CMV enhancer: human cytomegalovirus immediate early enhancer
    555..758     +  promoter       CMV promoter: human cytomegalovirus (CMV) immediate early promoter
    754..787     +  LTR            5' LTR (truncated) (fragment): truncated 5' long terminal repeat (LTR) from HIV-1
    803..821     +  promoter       T7 promoter: promoter for bacteriophage T7 RNA polymerase
    847..4698    +  CDS            cas9: CAS9_STAAU - Experimental evidence at protein level: Swiss-Prot protein existence level 1. CRISPR (clustered regularly interspaced short palindromic repeat) is an adaptive immune system that provides protection against mobile genetic elements (viruses, transposable elements and conjugative plasmids). CRISPR clusters contain spacers, sequences complementary to antecedent mobile elements, and target invading nucleic acids. CRISPR clusters are transcribed and processed into CRISPR RNA (crRNA). In type II CRISPR systems correct processing of pre-crRNA requires a trans- encoded small RNA (tracrRNA)
   4849..5247    +  CDS            BSD: blasticidin S deaminase; Aspergillus terreus BSD; confers resistance to blasticidin
   5324..5548    +  polyA_signal   bGH poly(A) signal: bovine growth hormone polyadenylation signal
   5552..5573    +  promoter       SV40 promoter (fragment): SV40 enhancer and early promoter
   5594..6022    +  rep_origin     f1 ori (sequence partly withheld): f1 bacteriophage origin of replication; arrow indicates direction of (+) strand synthesis
   6036..6365    +  promoter       SV40 promoter: SV40 enhancer and early promoter
   6432..7223    +  CDS            neo: KKA2_KLEPN - Also known as kan, nptII. Experimental evidence at protein level: Swiss-Prot protein existence level 1. Resistance to kanamycin, neomycin, paromomycin, ribostamycin, butirosin and gentamicin B. From Klebsiella pneumoniae.
   7247..7405    +  CDS            ble (fragment): BLE_KLEPN - Experimental evidence at protein level: Swiss-Prot protein existence level 1. Binding protein with a strong affinity to the bleomycin family of antibiotics. Binds to CL990; an antimitotic-antibiotic compound. From Klebsiella pneumoniae.
   7400..7521    +  polyA_signal   SV40 poly(A) signal: SV40 polyadenylation signal
   7594..7610    -  protein_bind   lac operator: The lac repressor binds to the lac operator to inhibit transcription in E. coli. This inhibition can be relieved by adding lactose or isopropyl-β-D-thiogalactopyranoside (IPTG). lac repressor encoded by lacI
   7618..7648    -  promoter       lac promoter: promoter for the E. coli lac operon
   7663..7684    -  protein_bind   CAP binding site: CAP binding activates transcription in the presence of cAMP. E. coli catabolite activator protein
   7697..7789    -  CDS            lacI (fragment): lac repressor; lacI; The lac repressor binds to the lac operator to inhibit transcription in E. coli. This inhibition can be relieved by adding lactose or isopropyl-β-D-thiogalactopyranoside (IPTG).
   7972..8560    -  rep_origin     ori: high-copy-number ColE1/pMB1/pBR322/pUC origin of replication
   8731..9591    -  CDS            AmpR: β-lactamase; bla; confers resistance to ampicillin, carbenicillin, and related antibiotics
   9592..9696    -  promoter       AmpR promoter: bla
   9755..20      -  misc_feature   bom (fragment) (across the origin): basis of mobility region from pBR322
