[The description below was written by a language model from this plasmid's Addgene catalogue record and pLannotate feature annotations shown in this document.]
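Description:
nSaCas9 M732 miniABEMax V82G is a mammalian expression plasmid built on the pcDNA3.1(+) backbone that encodes a domain-inlaid adenine base editor. According to the record, the synthetic insert is a Staphylococcus aureus Cas9 nickase (nSaCas9) in which a single evolved TadA deaminase monomer carrying the V82G substitution has been inserted within the Cas9 protein at position M732, rather than fused to a terminus. The automated annotation labels the whole roughly 3.9 kb open reading frame simply as SaCas9 and does not resolve the embedded TadA segment, linkers or any localisation signals, so those details cannot be read from the feature table.

Expression is driven by the CMV immediate-early enhancer and promoter, with a T7 promoter lying just upstream of the coding sequence, and transcription terminates at the bGH polyadenylation signal. A blasticidin S deaminase (BSD) gene sits between the editor ORF and the bGH signal with no annotated promoter of its own, suggesting it is co-expressed from the same transcript; the element linking the two is not annotated. This matches the catalogued blasticidin selection. The backbone's SV40 promoter–neomycin/kanamycin phosphotransferase cassette with SV40 poly(A) is also present, although the catalogue lists only blasticidin as the selectable marker. Propagation in E. coli relies on the high-copy ColE1/pUC origin and AmpR (β-lactamase), and an f1 origin is included. No guide RNA cassette is annotated, so the sgRNA would presumably be supplied separately. The associated work concerns SaCas9 adenine base editors with reduced RNA off-target activity and improved on-target A-to-G DNA editing.
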