Addgene plasmid #135382: nSaCas9 M732 miniABEMax V82G
Purpose: Expression of nSaCas9 intradomain insertion of single evolved TadA monomer (V82G) at the specified position (M732 )
Depositing lab: Alex Hewitt. Depositing organization: University of Tasmania. Publication: Engineering domain-inlaid SaCas9 adenine base editors with reduced RNA off-targets and increased on-target DNA editing. Nguyen Tran MT, Mohd Khalid MKN, Wang Q, Walker JKR, Lidgerwood GE, Dilworth KL, Lisowski L, Pebay A, Hewitt AW. Nat Commun. 2020 Sep 25;11(1):4871. doi: 10.1038/s41467-020-18715-y. PubMed 32978399.
Backbone
  Vector backbone: pcDNA3.1(+)
  Vector type: Mammalian Expression, CRISPR
  Selectable markers: Blasticidin
Growth in bacteria
  Bacterial resistance: Ampicillin, 100 μg/mL
  Growth temperature: 30°C
  Growth strain: NEB Stable
  Copy number: High Copy
Gene/Insert
  Gene/Insert name: nSaCas9 M732 miniABEMax V82G
  Species: Synthetic
  Mutation: (V82G)
  Cloning method: Restriction Enzyme; 5′ cloning site Unknown (unknown if destroyed)
Terms and licenses: Academic/Nonprofit Terms; Industry Terms: Not Available to Industry
How to cite: nSaCas9 M732 miniABEMax V82G was a gift from Alex Hewitt (Addgene plasmid # 135382 ; http://n2t.net/addgene:135382 ; RRID:Addgene_135382)
