>Addgene plasmid #135382 | nSaCas9 M732 miniABEMax V82G | depositor partial sequence | sequence record 261058 | insert: nSaCas9 (D10A) with intradomain insertion of miniABEMax (evolved ecTadA [V82G]) at position M732
ATGAAGCGAAATTACATTCTGGGGCTGGCCATTGGCATTACATCAGTGGGCTATGGCATCATTGACTACG
AGACAAGGGACGTGATCGACGCCGGCGTGAGACTGTTCAAGGAGGCCAACGTGGAGAACAATGAGGGCCG
GAGATCCAAGAGGGGAGCAAGGCGCCTGAAGCGGAGAAGGCGCCACAGAATCCAGAGAGTGAAGAAGCTG
CTGTTCGATTACAACCTGCTGACCGACCACTCCGAGCTGTCTGGCATCAATCCTTATGAGGCCAGAGTGA
AGGGCCTGTCCCAGAAGCTGTCTGAGGAGGAGTTTAGCGCCGCCCTGCTGCACCTGGCAAAGAGGAGAGG
CGTGCACAACGTGAATGAGGTGGAGGAGGACACCGGCAACGAGCTGTCCACAAAGGAGCAGATCAGCCGC
AATTCCAAGGCCCTGGAGGAGAAGTATGTGGCCGAGCTGCAGCTGGAGCGGCTGAAGAAGGATGGCGAGG
TGAGGGGCTCCATCAATCGCTTCAAGACCTCTGACTACGTGAAGGAGGCCAAGCAGCTGCTGAAGGTGCA
GAAGGCCTACCACCAGCTGGATCAGTCCTTTATCGATACATATATCGACCTGCTGGAGACAAGGCGCACA
TACTATGAGGGACCAGGAGAGGGCTCTCCCTTCGGCTGGAAGGACATCAAGGAGTGGTACGAGATGCTGA
TGGGCCACTGCACCTATTTTCCAGAGGAGCTGAGAAGCGTGAAGTACGCCTATAACGCCGATCTGTACAA
CGCCCTGAATGACCTGAACAACCTGGTCATCACCAGGGATGAGAACGAGAAGCTGGAGTACTATGAGAAG
TTCCAGATCATCGAGAACGTGTTCAAGCAGAAGAAGAAGCCTACACTGAAGCAGATCGCCAAGGAGATCC
TGGTGAACGAGGAGGACATCAAGGGCTACCGCGTGACCTCCACAGGCAAGCCAGAGTTCACCAATCTGAA
GGTGTATCACGATATCAAGGACATCACAGCCCGGAAGGAGATCATCGAGAACGCCGAGCTGCTGGATCAG
ATCGCCAAGATCCTGACCATCTATCAGAGCTCCGAGGACATCCAGGAGGAGCTGACCAACCTGAATAGCG
AGCTGACACAGGAGGAGATCGAGCAGATCAGCAATCTGAAGGGCTACACCGGCACACACAACCTGAGCCT
GAAGGCCATCAATCTGATCCTGGATGAGCTGTGGCACACAAACGACAATCAGATCGCCATCTTTAACCGG
CTGAAGCTGGTGCCAAAGAAGGTGGACCTGTCCCAGCAGAAGGAGATCCCAACCACACTGGTGGACGATT
TCATCCTGTCTCCCGTGGTGAAGCGGAGCTTCATCCAGAGCATCAAAGTGATCAACGCCATCATCAAGAA
GTACGGCCTGCCCAATGATATCATCATCGAGCTGGCCAGGGAGAAGAACTCCAAGGACGCCCAGAAGATG
ATCAATGAGATGCAGAAGAGGAACCGCCAGACCAATGAGCGGATCGAGGAGATCATCAGAACCACAGGCA
AGGAGAACGCCAAGTACCTGATCGAGAAGATCAAGCTGCACGATATGCAGGAGGGCAAGTGTCTGTATTC
TCTGGAGGCCATCCCTCTGGAGGACCTGCTGAACAATCCATTCAACTACGAGGTGGATCACATCATCCCC
CGGAGCGTGAGCTTCGACAATTCTTTTAACAATAAGGTGCTGGTGAAGCAGGAGGAGAACAGCAAGAAGG
GCAATAGGACCCCTTTCCAGTACCTGTCTAGCTCCGATTCTAAGATCAGCTACGAGACATTCAAGAAGCA
CATCCTGAATCTGGCCAAGGGCAAGGGCCGCATCAGCAAGACCAAGAAGGAGTACCTGCTGGAGGAGCGG
GACATCAACAGATTCTCCGTGCAGAAGGACTTCATCAACCGGAATCTGGTGGACACCAGATACGCCACAC
GCGGCCTGATGAATCTGCTGCGGTCTTATTTCAGAGTGAACAATCTGGATGTGAAGGTGAAGAGCATCAA
CGGCGGCTTCACCTCCTTTCTGCGGAGAAAGTGGAAGTTTAAGAAGGAGCGCAACAAGGGCTATAAGCAC
CACGCCGAGGATGCCCTGATCATCGCCAATGCCGACTTCATCTTTAAGGAGTGGAAGAAGCTGGACAAGG
CCAAGAAAGTGATGGAGAACCAGATGCCGAAGAAGAAACGTAAGGTGGGTAGCAGCGGTAGCCCGAAAAA
GAAGCGCAAAGTGGGCAGCGACGCGCTGGACGATTTCGATCTGGACATGCTGGGCAGCGATGCGCTGGAT
GATTTCGGCGGTGGCAGCTCTGAGGTGGAGTTTTCCCACGAGTACTGGATGAGACATGCCCTGACCCTGG
CCAAGAGGGCACGCGATGAGAGGGAGGTGCCTGTGGGAGCCGTGCTGGTGCTGAACAATAGAGTGATCGG
CGAGGGCTGGAACAGAGCCATCGGCCTGCACGACCCAACAGCCCATGCCGAAATTATGGCCCTGAGACAG
GGCGGCCTGGTCATGCAGAACTACAGACTGATTGACGCCACCCTGTACGGCACATTCGAGCCTTGCGTGA
TGTGCGCCGGCGCCATGATCCACTCTAGGATCGGCCGCGTGGTGTTTGGCGTGAGGAACGCAAAAACCGG
CGCCGCAGGCTCCCTGATGGACGTGCTGCACTACCCCGGCATGAATCACCGCGTCGAAATTACCGAGGGA
ATCCTGGCAGATGAATGTGCCGCCCTGCTGTGCTATTTCTTTCGGATGCCTAGACAGGTGTTCAATGCTC
AGAAGAAGGCCCAGAGCTCCACCGACGGCGGTAGCGGCGGTAGCGGTGGTAGCGGCGGCAGCGGTGGTAG
CGGTGGCAGCGGTGGTATGTTCGAGGAGAAGCAGGCCGAGAGCATGCCCGAGATCGAGACAGAGCAGGAG
TACAAGGAGATTTTCATCACACCTCACCAGATCAAGCACATCAAGGACTTCAAGGACTACAAGTATTCTC
ACAGGGTGGATAAGAAGCCCAACCGCGAGCTGATCAATGACACCCTGTATAGCACACGGAAGGACGATAA
GGGCAATACCCTGATCGTGAACAATCTGAACGGCCTGTACGACAAGGATAATGACAAGCTGAAGAAGCTG
ATCAACAAGTCTCCCGAGAAGCTGCTGATGTACCACCACGATCCTCAGACATATCAGAAGCTGAAGCTGA
TCATGGAGCAGTACGGCGACGAGAAGAACCCACTGTATAAGTACTATGAGGAGACAGGCAACTACCTGAC
AAAGTATAGCAAGAAGGATAATGGCCCCGTGATCAAGAAGATCAAGTACTATGGCAACAAGCTGAATGCC
CACCTGGACATCACCGACGATTACCCTAACTCTCGCAATAAGGTGGTGAAGCTGAGCCTGAAGCCATACC
GGTTCGACGTGTACCTGGACAACGGCGTGTATAAGTTTGTGACAGTGAAGAATCTGGATGTGATCAAGAA
GGAGAACTACTATGAGGTGAACAGCAAGTGCTACGAGGAGGCCAAGAAGCTGAAGAAGATCAGCAACCAG
GCCGAGTTCATCGCCTCTTTTTACAACAATGACCTGATCAAGATCAATGGCGAGCTGTATAGAGTGATCG
GCGTGAACAATGATCTGCTGAACAGAATCGAAGTGAATATGATCGACATCACCTACAGGGAGTATCTGGA
GAACATGAATGATAAGAGGCCCCCTCGCATCATCAAGACCATCGCCTCTAAGACACAGAGCATCAAGAAG
TACAGCACAGACATCCTGGGGAACCTGTATGAAGTCAAGAGCAAGAAACATCCTCAGATTATCAAGAAAG
GCTCTGGTGGTTCTAAGCGACCTGCCGCCACAAAGAAGGCTGGACAGGCTAAGAAGAAGAAAGATTACAA
AGACGATGACGATAAGGGATCCGGCGCAACAAACTTCTCTCTGCTGAAACAAGCCGGAGATGTCGAAGAG
AATCCTGGACCGATGGCCAAGCCTTTGTCTCAAGAAGAATCCACCCTCATTGAAAGAGCAACGGCTACAA
TCAACAGCATCCCCATCTCTGAAGACTACAGCGTCGCCAGCGCAGCTCTCTCTAGCGACGGCCGCATCTT
CACTGGTGTCAATGTATATCATTTTACTGGGGGACCTTGTGCAGAACTCGTGGTGCTGGGCACTGCTGCT
GCTGCGGCAGCTGGCAACCTGACTTGTATCGTCGCGATCGGAAATGAGAACAGGGGCATCTTGAGCCCCT
GCGGACGGTGCCGACAGGTGCTTCTCGATCTGCATCCTGGGATCAAAGCCATAGTGAAGGACAGTGATGG
ACAGCCGACGGCAGTTGGGATTCGTGAATTGCTGCCCTCTGGTTATGTGTGGGAGGGCTAA
